>Addgene plasmid #124189 | KA1402_pGL4-UBCmin-luc2/Nanog-A' | addgene full sequence | sequence record 239524 | Addgene NGS Result
GAGGTATTGGACAGGCCGCAATAAAATATCTTTATTTTCATTACATCTGTGTGTTGGTTTTTTGTGTGAA
TCGATAGTACTAACATACGCTCTCCATCAAAACAAAACGAAACAAAACAAACTAGCAAAATAGGCTGTCC
CCAGTGCAAGTGCAGGTGCCAGAACATTTCTCTGGCCTAACTGGCCGGTACCTGAGCTCGCTAGCCTCGA
GGATGGGGCGGTGAACGCCGATGATTATATAAGGACGCGCCGGGTGTGGCACAGCTAGTTCCGTCGCAGC
CGGGATTTGAATTCCTCGACTCTAGAGGATCTGGCCTCGGCGGCCAAGCTTGGCAATCCGGTACTGTTGG
TAAAGCCACCATGGAAGATGCCAAAAACATTAAGAAGGGCCCAGCGCCATTCTACCCACTCGAAGACGGG
ACCGCCGGCGAGCAGCTGCACAAAGCCATGAAGCGCTACGCCCTGGTGCCCGGCACCATCGCCTTTACCG
ACGCACATATCGAGGTGGACATTACCTACGCCGAGTACTTCGAGATGAGCGTTCGGCTGGCAGAAGCTAT
GAAGCGCTATGGGCTGAATACAAACCATCGGATCGTGGTGTGCAGCGAGAATAGCTTGCAGTTCTTCATG
CCCGTGTTGGGTGCCCTGTTCATCGGTGTGGCTGTGGCCCCAGCTAACGACATCTACAACGAGCGCGAGC
TGCTGAACAGCATGGGCATCAGCCAGCCCACCGTCGTATTCGTGAGCAAGAAAGGGCTGCAAAAGATCCT
CAACGTGCAAAAGAAGCTACCGATCATACAAAAGATCATCATCATGGATAGCAAGACCGACTACCAGGGC
TTCCAAAGCATGTACACCTTCGTGACTTCCCATTTGCCACCCGGCTTCAACGAGTACGACTTCGTGCCCG
AGAGCTTCGACCGGGACAAAACCATCGCCCTGATCATGAACAGTAGTGGCAGTACCGGATTGCCCAAGGG
CGTAGCCCTACCGCACCGCACCGCTTGTGTCCGATTCAGTCATGCCCGCGACCCCATCTTCGGCAACCAG
ATCATCCCCGACACCGCTATCCTCAGCGTGGTGCCATTTCACCACGGCTTCGGCATGTTCACCACGCTGG
GCTACTTGATCTGCGGCTTTCGGGTCGTGCTCATGTACCGCTTCGAGGAGGAGCTATTCTTGCGCAGCTT
GCAAGACTATAAGATTCAATCTGCCCTGCTGGTGCCCACACTATTTAGCTTCTTCGCTAAGAGCACTCTC
ATCGACAAGTACGACCTAAGCAACTTGCACGAGATCGCCAGCGGCGGGGCGCCGCTCAGCAAGGAGGTAG
GTGAGGCCGTGGCCAAACGCTTCCACCTACCAGGCATCCGCCAGGGCTACGGCCTGACAGAAACAACCAG
CGCCATTCTGATCACCCCCGAAGGGGACGACAAGCCTGGCGCAGTAGGCAAGGTGGTGCCCTTCTTCGAG
GCTAAGGTGGTGGACTTGGACACCGGTAAGACACTGGGTGTGAACCAGCGCGGCGAGCTGTGCGTCCGTG
GCCCCATGATCATGAGCGGCTACGTTAACAACCCCGAGGCTACAAACGCTCTCATCGACAAGGACGGCTG
GCTGCACAGCGGCGACATCGCCTACTGGGACGAGGACGAGCACTTCTTCATCGTGGACCGGCTGAAGAGC
CTGATCAAATACAAGGGCTACCAGGTAGCCCCAGCCGAACTGGAGAGCATCCTGCTGCAACACCCCAACA
TCTTCGACGCCGGGGTCGCCGGCCTGCCCGACGACGATGCCGGCGAGCTGCCCGCCGCAGTCGTCGTGCT
GGAACACGGTAAAACCATGACCGAGAAGGAGATCGTGGACTATGTGGCCAGCCAGGTTACAACCGCCAAG
AAGCTGCGCGGTGGTGTTGTGTTCGTGGACGAGGTGCCTAAAGGACTGACCGGCAAGTTGGACGCCCGCA
AGATCCGCGAGATTCTCATTAAGGCCAAGAAGGGCGGCAAGATCGCCGTGTAATAATTCTAGAGTCGGGG
CGGCCGGCCGCTTCGAGCAGACATGATAAGATACATTGATGAGTTTGGACAAACCACAACTAGAATGCAG
TGAAAAAAATGCTTTATTTGTGAAATTTGTGATGCTATTGCTTTATTTGTAACCATTATAAGCTGCAATA
AACAAGTTAACAACAACAATTGCATTCATTTTATGTTTCAGGTTCAGGGGGAGGTGTGGGAGGTTTTTTA
AAGCAAGTAAAACCTCTACAAATGTGGTAAAATCGATAAGGATCCAGAGATCGCCAGGGTCTGGAGGTGC
AGCCGTGGTTAAAAGATGAATAAAGTGAAATGAGGTAAAGCCTCTTTTTGGGGGGGGGGGATGTCTTTAG
ATCAGAGGATGCCCCCTAAGCTTTCCCTCCCTCCCAGTCTGGGTCACCTTACAGCTTCTTTTGCATTACA
ATGTCCATGGTGGACCCTGCAGGTGGGATTAGTCGACCGATGCCCTTGAGAGCCTTCAACCCAGTCAGCT
CCTTCCGGTGGGCGCGGGGCATGACTATCGTCGCCGCACTTATGACTGTCTTCTTTATCATGCAACTCGT
AGGACAGGTGCCGGCAGCGCTCTTCCGCTTCCTCGCTCACTGACTCGCTGCGCTCGGTCGTTCGGCTGCG
GCGAGCGGTATCAGCTCACTCAAAGGCGGTAATACGGTTATCCACAGAATCAGGGGATAACGCAGGAAAG
AACATGTGAGCAAAAGGCCAGCAAAAGGCCAGGAACCGTAAAAAGGCCGCGTTGCTGGCGTTTTTCCATA
GGCTCCGCCCCCCTGACGAGCATCACAAAAATCGACGCTCAAGTCAGAGGTGGCGAAACCCGACAGGACT
ATAAAGATACCAGGCGTTTCCCCCTGGAAGCTCCCTCGTGCGCTCTCCTGTTCCGACCCTGCCGCTTACC
GGATACCTGTCCGCCTTTCTCCCTTCGGGAAGCGTGGCGCTTTCTCATAGCTCACGCTGTAGGTATCTCA
GTTCGGTGTAGGTCGTTCGCTCCAAGCTGGGCTGTGTGCACGAACCCCCCGTTCAGCCCGACCGCTGCGC
CTTATCCGGTAACTATCGTCTTGAGTCCAACCCGGTAAGACACGACTTATCGCCACTGGCAGCAGCCACT
GGTAACAGGATTAGCAGAGCGAGGTATGTAGGCGGTGCTACAGAGTTCTTGAAGTGGTGGCCTAACTACG
GCTACACTAGAAGAACAGTATTTGGTATCTGCGCTCTGCTGAAGCCAGTTACCTTCGGAAAAAGAGTTGG
TAGCTCTTGATCCGGCAAACAAACCACCGCTGGTAGCGGTGGTTTTTTTGTTTGCAAGCAGCAGATTACG
CGCAGAAAAAAAGGATCTCAAGAAGATCCTTTGATCTTTTCTACGGGGTCTGACGCTCAGTGGAACGAAA
ACTCACGTTAAGGGATTTTGGTCATGAGATTATCAAAAAGGATCTTCACCTAGATCCTTTTAAATTAAAA
ATGAAGTTTTAAATCAATCTAAAGTATATATGAGTAAACTTGGTCTGACAGCGGCCGCAAATGCTAAACC
ACTGCAGTGGTTACCAGTGCTTGATCAGTGAGGCACCGATCTCAGCGATCTGCCTATTTCGTTCGTCCAT
AGTGGCCTGACTCCCCGTCGTGTAGATCACTACGATTCGTGAGGGCTTACCATCAGGCCCCAGCGCAGCA
ATGATGCCGCGAGAGCCGCGTTCACCGGCCCCCGATTTGTCAGCAATGAACCAGCCAGCAGGGAGGGCCG
AGCGAAGAAGTGGTCCTGCTACTTTGTCCGCCTCCATCCAGTCTATGAGCTGCTGTCGTGATGCTAGAGT
AAGAAGTTCGCCAGTGAGTAGTTTCCGAAGAGTTGTGGCCATTGCTACTGGCATCGTGGTATCACGCTCG
TCGTTCGGTATGGCTTCGTTCAACTCTGGTTCCCAGCGGTCAAGCCGGGTCACATGATCACCCATATTAT
GAAGAAATGCAGTCAGCTCCTTAGGGCCTCCGATCGTTGTCAGAAGTAAGTTGGCCGCGGTGTTGTCGCT
CATGGTAATGGCAGCACTACACAATTCTCTTACCGTCATGCCATCCGTAAGATGCTTTTCCGTGACCGGC
GAGTACTCAACCAAGTCGTTTTGTGAGTAGTGTATACGGCGACCAAGCTGCTCTTGCCCGGCGTCTATAC
GGGACAACACCGCGCCACATAGCAGTACTTTGAAAGTGCTCATCATCGGGAATCGTTCTTCGGGGCGGAA
AGACTCAAGGATCTTGCCGCTATTGAGATCCAGTTCGATATAGCCCACTCTTGCACCCAGTTGATCTTCA
GCATCTTTTACTTTCACCAGCGTTTCGGGGTGTGCAAAAACAGGCAAGCAAAATGCCGCAAAGAAGGGAA
TGAGTGCGACACGAAAATGTTGGATGCTCATACTCGTCCTTTTTCAATATTATTGAAGCATTTATCAGGG
TTACTAGTACGTCTCTCAAGGATAAGTAAGTAATATTAAGGTACGG
Features (pLannotate 1.2.2; 10 found; start..end, strand, type, name):
     20..68      +  polyA_signal   poly(A) signal: synthetic polyadenylation signal
     82..173     +  misc_feature   pause site: RNA polymerase II transcriptional pause signal from the human α2 globin gene
    214..289     +  promoter       UbC promoter (fragment): human ubiquitin C promoter
    361..2013    +  CDS            luciferase: firefly luciferase synthetic luc2 version of the luciferase gene
   2057..2178    -  polyA_signal   SV40 poly(A) signal: SV40 polyadenylation signal
   2201..2269    -  CDS            large T antigen (fragment): large T antigen from SV40 (simian virus 40)
   2482..2613    +  CDS            TcR (fragment): tetracycline efflux protein; tet; confers resistance to tetracycline
   2793..3381    -  rep_origin     ori: high-copy-number ColE1/pMB1/pBR322/pUC origin of replication
   3581..4441    -  CDS            AmpR: β-lactamase confers resistance to ampicillin, carbenicillin, and related antibiotics
   4442..4483    -  promoter       AmpR promoter (fragment): bla
