[The description below was written by a language model from this plasmid's Addgene catalogue record and pLannotate feature annotations shown in this document.]
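Description:
KA1402_pGL4-UBCmin-luc2/Nanog-A' is a firefly luciferase reporter plasmid built on a pGL4-derived backbone (pGL4-UBCmin-luc2) and designed to measure the activity of a mouse Nanog enhancer in transfected mammalian cells. It is propagated in E. coli as a high-copy plasmid through a ColE1/pUC-type origin of replication and is selected with ampicillin via the β-lactamase gene and its bla promoter. The sequenced record is about 4.5 kb.

The reporter unit consists of a short fragment of the human ubiquitin C promoter, used as a minimal promoter (UBCmin), placed upstream of the synthetic, codon-optimised luc2 firefly luciferase coding sequence, followed by an SV40 polyadenylation region. A minimal promoter of this kind gives low basal expression by itself, so luciferase output depends largely on the activity of a linked enhancer. Upstream of the promoter sit a synthetic poly(A) signal and an RNA polymerase II transcriptional pause site from the human α2 globin gene. These are standard pGL4 elements that block read-through transcription from the backbone and reduce background signal.

The Nanog enhancer insert is not annotated in the automated feature table, and its cloning sites are recorded as unknown, so its exact position, size and orientation cannot be stated from the record. The small SV40 large T antigen and tetracycline-resistance fragments in the table are likely annotation matches to short stretches of sequence rather than functional genes. The associated study concerns Esrrb and the activation of silenced enhancers during reprogramming to naive pluripotency, which is consistent with use of this plasmid in enhancer activity assays in pluripotent or reprogramming cells.
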