Addgene plasmid #124189: KA1402_pGL4-UBCmin-luc2/Nanog-A'
Purpose: Luciferase reporter driven by the Nanog enhancer
Depositing lab: Hans Schöler. Publication: Esrrb Unlocks Silenced Enhancers for Reprogramming to Naive Pluripotency. Adachi K, Kopp W, Wu G, Heising S, Greber B, Stehling M, Arauzo-Bravo MJ, Boerno ST, Timmermann B, Vingron M, Scholer HR. Cell Stem Cell. 2018 Aug 2;23(2):266-275.e6. doi: 10.1016/j.stem.2018.05.020. Epub 2018 Jun 14. PubMed 29910149.
Backbone
  Vector backbone: pGL4-UBCmin-luc2
  Vector type: Luciferase
Growth in bacteria
  Bacterial resistance: Ampicillin, 100 μg/mL
  Growth temperature: 37°C
  Growth strain: DH5alpha
  Copy number: High Copy
Gene/Insert
  Gene/Insert name: Nanog enhancer
  Species: M. musculus (mouse)
  Promoter: UBCmin
  Cloning method: Restriction Enzyme; 5′ cloning site Unknown (unknown if destroyed)
Terms and licenses: Academic/Nonprofit Terms; Industry Terms: Not Available to Industry
How to cite: KA1402_pGL4-UBCmin-luc2/Nanog-A' was a gift from Hans Schöler (Addgene plasmid # 124189 ; http://n2t.net/addgene:124189 ; RRID:Addgene_124189)
